Addgene plasmid #202332: 98.a_pSTC0-zeo
Purpose: Design 98.a in modified pSTC0 vector in which kan resistance cassette is replaced with zeo resistance cassette
Depositing lab: Nicholas Gauthier. Depositing organization: Dana-Farber Cancer Institute. Publication: Simultaneous enhancement of multiple functional properties using evolution-informed protein design. Fram B, Su Y, Truebridge I, Riesselman AJ, Ingraham JB, Passera A, Napier E, Thadani NN, Lim S, Roberts K, Kaur G, Stiffler MA, Marks DS, Bahl CD, Khan AR, Sander C, Gauthier NP. Nat Commun. 2024 Jun 20;15(1):5141. doi: 10.1038/s41467-024-49119-x. PubMed 38902262.
Backbone
  Vector backbone: pSTC0-zeo
Growth in bacteria
  Bacterial resistance: Bleocin (Zeocin), 50 μg/mL
  Growth temperature: 37°C
  Growth strain: DH5alpha
  Copy number: Unknown
Gene/Insert
  Gene/Insert name: 98.a
  Species: Synthetic
Terms and licenses: Academic/Nonprofit Terms; Industry Terms: Not Available to Industry
Depositor comments: Please visit https://doi.org/10.1101/2023.05.09.539914 for bioRxiv preprint.
How to cite: 98.a_pSTC0-zeo was a gift from Nicholas Gauthier (Addgene plasmid # 202332 ; http://n2t.net/addgene:202332 ; RRID:Addgene_202332)
