[The description below was written by a language model from this plasmid's Addgene catalogue record and pLannotate feature annotations shown in this document.]
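Description:
98.a_pSTC0-zeo is a small (about 3.6 kb) bacterial plasmid carrying a synthetic, computationally designed protein variant called "98.a". It is built on pSTC0-zeo, a modified pSTC0 backbone in which the original kanamycin resistance cassette has been replaced with a Zeocin resistance cassette. The plasmid replicates in E. coli from a high-copy ColE1/pUC-type origin. It is selected through the Sh ble gene (BleoR), whose product binds and neutralises bleomycin-family antibiotics, including Zeocin.

The automated annotation does not label any feature as "98.a". It does find a full-length β-lactamase-like coding sequence (annotated AmpR) downstream of the bla (AmpR) promoter, even though ampicillin is not listed as the selection marker. The associated publication concerns evolution-informed protein design, so this β-lactamase-type reading frame is plausibly the 98.a design itself, matched to AmpR by similarity. This would also explain why an independent Zeocin marker is used for plasmid maintenance. The record does not state this explicitly, however, so it remains an inference.

The plasmid also contains a separate reading frame on the opposite strand, annotated as hfriFP, a fluorescent protein derived from Herbaspirillum frisingense. No promoter is annotated for it. It is followed by a series of transcription terminators (rrnB T1, T7Te and a his operon terminator) and a BioBrick suffix. A further putative bacterial terminator lies between the two divergent cassettes, insulating them from each other.

The construct appears intended for expressing and functionally characterising the designed protein in E. coli, although the record gives no details of the assays.
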