Features (pLannotate 1.2.2; 10 found; start..end, strand, type, name):
    612..986     -  CDS            BleoR: antibiotic-binding protein; Sh ble from Streptoalloteichus hindustanus; confers resistance to bleomycin, phleomycin, and Zeocin™
   1141..2001    -  CDS            AmpR: β-lactamase; bla; confers resistance to ampicillin, carbenicillin, and related antibiotics
   2002..2106    -  promoter       AmpR promoter: bla
   2196..2239    -  terminator     bacterial terminator: putative bacterial transcription terminator
   2263..2973    +  CDS            hfriFP: hfriFP is a fluorescent protein published in 2013, derived from Herbaspirillum frisingense.
   2996..3067    +  terminator     rrnB T1 terminator: transcription terminator T1 from the E. coli rrnB gene
   3083..3110    +  terminator     T7Te terminator: phage T7 early transcription terminator
   3117..3137    +  misc_feature   BioBrick suffix: universal suffix for all parts
   3138..3195    +  terminator     his operon terminator: This putative transcriptin terminator from the E. coli his operon has a 2-bp deletion introduced during synthesis. Its efficiency has not been determined.
   3390..379     -  rep_origin     ori (across the origin): high-copy-number ColE1/pMB1/pBR322/pUC origin of replication
>Addgene plasmid #202332 | 98.a_pSTC0-zeo | addgene full sequence | sequence record 405925 | Addgene NGS Result
GTATCTCAGTTCGGTGTAGGTCGTTCGCTCCAAGCTGGGCTGTGTGCACGAACCCCCCGTTCAGCCCGAC
CGCTGCGCCTTATCCGGTAACTATCGTCTTGAGTCCAACCCGGTAAGACACGACTTATCGCCACTGGCAG
CAGCCACTGGTAACAGGATTAGCAGAGCGAGGTATGTAGGCGGTGCTACAGAGTTCTTGAAGTGGTGGCC
TAACTACGGCTACACTAGAAGAACAGTATTTGGTATCTGCGCTCTGCTGAAGCCAGTTACCTTCGGAAAA
AGAGTTGGTAGCTCTTGATCCGGCAAACAAACCACCGCTGGTAGCGGTGGTTTTTTTGTTTGCAAGCAGC
AGATTACGCGCAGAAAAAAAGGATCTCAAGAAGATCCTTTGATCTTTTCTACGGGGTCTGACGCTCAGTG
GAACGAAAACTCACGTTAAGGGATTTTGGTCATGAGATTATCAAAAAGGATCTTCACCTAGATCCTTTTA
AATTAAAAATGAAGTTTTAAATCAATCTAAAGTATATATGAGTAAACTTGGTCTGACAGCTCGAGTCCCG
TCAAGTCAGCGTAATGCTCTGCCAGTGTTACAACCAATTAACCAATTCTGATCAGTCCTGCTCCTCGGCC
ACGAAGTGCACGCAGTTGCCGGCCGGGTCGCGCAGGGCGAACTCCCGCCCCCACGGCTGCTCGCCGATCT
CGGTCATGGCCGGCCCGGAGGCGTCCCGGAAGTTCGTGGACACGACCTCCGACCACTCGGCGTACAGCTC
GTCCAGGCCGCGCACCCACACCCAGGCCAGGGTGTTGTCCGGCACCACCTGGTCCTGGACCGCGCTGATG
AACAGGGTCACGTCGTCCCGGACCACACCGGCGAAGTCGTCCTCCACGAAGTCCCGGGAGAACCCGAGCC
GGTCGGTCCAGAACTCGACCGCTCCGGCGACGTCGCGCGCGGTGAGCACCGGAACGGCACTGGTCAACTT
GGCCATAACACCCCTTGTATTACTGTTTATGTAAGCAGACAGTTTTATTGTTCATGATGATATATTTTTA
TCTTGTGCAATGTAACATCAGAGATTTTGAGACACAACGTGGCTTTGTTGAATAAATCGAACTTTTGCTG
AGTTGAAGGATCAGCTCGAGTTACCAATGCTTAATCAGTGAGGCACCTATCTCAGCGATCTGTCTATTTC
GTTCATCCATAGTTGCCTGACTCCCCGTCGTGTAGATAACTACGATACGGGAGGGCTTACCATCTGGCCC
CAGTGCTGCAATGATACCGCGAGACCCACGCTCACCGGCTCCAGTTTTATCAGCAATAAACCAGCCAGCC
GGAAGGGCCGAGCGCAGAAGTGGTCCTGCAACTTTATCCGCCTCCATCCAGTCTATTAATTGTTGCCGGG
AAGCGGGAGTAAGTAGTTCGCCAGTTAATAGTTTGCGCAACGTACGTGCCATTGCTGCAGGGGTCGTGGT
GTCACGCTCGTCGTTTGGTATGGCTTCATTCAGCTCCGGTTCCCAACGATCAAGGCGAGTTACATGATCC
CCCATGTTGTGCAAAAAAGCGGTTAGCTCCTTCGGTCCTCCGATCGTTGTCAGAAGTAAGTTGGCAGCAG
TGTTATCACTCATGGTTATGGCAGCACTGCATAATTCCCCTACTGTCATGCCATCCGTAAGATGCTTTTC
TGTGACTGGTGAGTACTCAACCAAGTCATTCTGAGAATAGTGTATGCGGCGGTCGAGTTGCTCTTGCCCG
GCGTCAACACGGGATAATACCGCACCACATAGCAGAACTTTAAAAGTGCTCATCATTGGAAAACGTTCTT
CGGGGCGATAACTCTCAAGGATCTTACCGCTCGCGAGATCCAGTTCAGCGTAACCCACTCGTGCACCCAA
CTGATCTTCAGCATCTTTTACTGCCACCAGCGTTTCTGGGTGAGCAAAAACAGGAAGGCAAAATGCCGCA
AAAAAGGGAATAAGGGCGACACGAAAATGTTGAATACTCATACTCTTCCTTTTTCAATATTATTGAAGCA
TTTATCAGGGTTATTGTCTCATGAGCGGATACATATTTGAATGTATTTAGAAAAATAAACAAATAGGGGT
TCCGCGCACATTTCCCCGAAAAGTGCCACCTGACGTCTAAGAAACCATTATTATCATGACATTAACCTAT
AAAAATAGGCGTATCACGAGGCAGAATTTCAGATAAAAAAAATCCTTAGCTTTCGCTAAGGATGATTTCT
GGAATTCGCGGCCGCTGCTAGCCGTAAAGGAGAAGAACTTTTCACTGGAGTTGTCCCAATTCTTGTTGAA
TTAGATGGTGATGTTAATGGGCACAAATTTTCTGTCAGTGGAGAGGGTGAAGGTGATGCAACATACGGAA
AACTTACCCTTAAATTTATTTGCACTACTGGAAAACTACCTGTTCCATGGCCAACACTTGTCACTACTTT
CGGTTATGGTGTTCAATGCTTTGCGAGATACCCAGATCATATGAAACAGCATGACTTTTTCAAGAGTGCC
ATGCCCGAAGGTTATGTACAGGAAAGAACTATATTTTTCAAAGATGACGGGAACTACAAGACACGTGCTG
AAGTCAAGTTTGAAGGTGATACCCTTGTTAATAGAATCGAGTTAAAAGGTATTGATTTTAAAGAAGATGG
AAACATTCTTGGACACAAATTGGAATACAACTATAACTCACACAATGTATACATCATGGCAGACAAACAA
AAGAATGGAATCAAAGTTAACTTCAAAATTAGACACAACATTGAAGATGGAAGCGTTCAACTAGCAGACC
ATTATCAACAAAATACTCCAATTGGCGATGGCCCTGTCCTTTTACCAGACAACCATTACCTGTCCACACA
ATCTGCCCTTTCGAAAGATCCCAACGAAAAGAGAGACCACATGGTCCTTCTTGAGTTTGTAACAGCTGCT
GGGATTACACATGGCATGGATGAACTATACAAATAATAATACTAGAGCCAGGCATCAAATAAAACGAAAG
GCTCAGTCGAAAGACTGGGCCTTTCGTTTTATCTGTTGTTTGTCGGTGAACGCTCTCTACTAGAGTCACA
CTGGCTCACCTTCGGGTGGGCCTTTCTGCGTTTATATACTAGTAGCGGCCGCTGCAGTCCGGCAAAAAAG
GGCAAGGTGTCACCACCCTGCCCTTTTTCTTTAAAACCGAAAAGATTACTTCGCGTTATGCAGGCTTCCT
CGCTCACTGACTCGCTGCGCTCGGTCGTTCGGCTGCGGCGAGCGGTATCAGCTCACTCAAAGGCGGTAAT
ACGGTTATCCACAGAATCAGGGGATAACGCAGGAAAGAACATGTGAGCAAAAGGCCAGCAAAAGGCCAGG
AACCGTAAAAAGGCCGCGTTGCTGGCGTTTTTCCACAGGCTCCGCCCCCCTGACGAGCATCACAAAAATC
GACGCTCAAGTCAGAGGTGGCGAAACCCGACAGGACTATAAAGATACCAGGCGTTTCCCCCTGGAAGCTC
CCTCGTGCGCTCTCCTGTTCCGACCCTGCCGCTTACCGGATACCTGTCCGCCTTTCTCCCTTCGGGAAGC
GTGGCGCTTTCTCATAGCTCACGCTGTAG
